Addgene plasmid #128942: pT7-L1T1L-NLuc
Purpose: Expresses L1-NLuc gene
Depositing lab: Takeshi Kobayashi. Depositing organization: The University of Osaka. Publication: In vivo live imaging of oncolytic mammalian orthoreovirus expressing NanoLuc luciferase in tumor xenograft mice. Kanai Y, Kawagishi T, Matsuura Y, Kobayashi T. J Virol. 2019 May 8. pii: JVI.00401-19. doi: 10.1128/JVI.00401-19. PubMed 31068423.
Backbone
  Vector backbone: p3E5
  Backbone size w/o insert (bp): 3073
  Total vector size (bp): 7614
  Vector type: Bacterial Expression
Growth in bacteria
  Bacterial resistance: Ampicillin, 100 μg/mL
  Growth temperature: 37°C
  Growth strain: DH5alpha
  Copy number: High Copy
Gene/Insert
  Gene/Insert name: L1 minor core protein (alt name: lambda-3 protein)
  Species: Mammalian orthoreovirus 1
  Insert size (bp): 4541
  Promoter: T7 promotor
  Tag / fusion protein: Nanoluc
  Cloning method: Gibson Cloning
  Sequencing primers: 5′ GGAAGAGCGCCCAATACGCAAAC; 3′ CTTTGTTAGCAGCCGGATCCTT
Terms and licenses: Academic/Nonprofit Terms; Industry Terms: Not Available to Industry
How to cite: pT7-L1T1L-NLuc was a gift from Takeshi Kobayashi (Addgene plasmid # 128942 ; http://n2t.net/addgene:128942 ; RRID:Addgene_128942)
