[The description below was written by a language model from this plasmid's Addgene catalogue record.]
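Description:
pT7-L1T1L-NLuc is a high-copy, ampicillin-selected plasmid built on the p3E5 backbone (about 3.1 kb), with a total size of roughly 7.6 kb. The repository classes it as a bacterial expression vector. Its design and the associated study, however, point to use as a T7-driven template for a viral gene segment rather than for protein production in E. coli. The record does not name the origin of replication or give a feature table, so any elements flanking the insert, such as terminators or ribozymes, cannot be confirmed here.

The insert of about 4.5 kb, assembled by Gibson cloning, is the L1 gene segment of Mammalian orthoreovirus 1; the "T1L" in the plasmid name presumably refers to the type 1 Lang strain. L1 encodes the minor core protein lambda-3, which is the viral RNA-dependent RNA polymerase. This segment is combined with NanoLuc, a small, bright luciferase reporter, and is placed downstream of a T7 promoter. The record lists NanoLuc as a tag or fusion partner. It does not say where the reporter sits relative to the lambda-3 coding region, or whether a self-cleaving peptide or linker separates the two.

The stated purpose is expression of the L1-NLuc gene. The linked publication concerns live in vivo imaging of an oncolytic reovirus expressing NanoLuc in tumor xenograft mice. In that setting, a T7-promoted segment plasmid of this kind would typically be transcribed by T7 RNA polymerase to supply the modified L1 segment for recovering a luciferase-reporter reovirus. Infection and spread of that virus can then be followed by bioluminescence.
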