>Addgene plasmid #128942 | pT7-L1T1L-NLuc | addgene full sequence | sequence record 252317 | Addgene NGS Result
ATCGATCCCGGGTAATACGACTCACTATAGCTACACGTTCCACGACAATGTCATCCATGATACTGACTCA
GTTTAGACCGTTCATTGAAAGCATTTCAGGTATCACTGACCAATCGAATGACGTGTTTGAAGATGCAGCA
AAAGCATTCTCTACCATGGTCTTCACACTCGAAGATTTCGTTGGGGACTGGCGACAGACAGCCGGCTACA
ACCTGGACCAAGTCCTTGAACAGGGAGGTGTGTCCAGTTTGTTTCAGAATCTCGGGGTGTCCGTAACTCC
GATCCAAAGGATTGTCCTGAGCGGTGAAAATGGGCTGAAGATCGACATCCATGTCATCATCCCGTATGAA
GGTCTGAGCGGCGACCAAATGGGCCAGATCGAAAAAATTTTTAAGGTGGTGTACCCTGTGGATGATCATC
ACTTTAAGGTGATCCTGCACTATGGCACACTGGTAATCGACGGGGTTACGCCGAACATGATCGACTATTT
CGGACGGCCGTATGAAGGCATCGCCGTGTTCGACGGCAAAAAGATCACTGTAACAGGGACCCTGTGGAAC
GGCAACAAAATTATCGACGAGCGCCTGATCAACCCCGACGGCTCCCTGCTGTTCCGAGTAACCATCAACG
GAGTGACCGGCTGGCGGCTGTGCGAACGCATTCTGGCGGGAAGCGGAGCTACTAACTTCAGCCTGCTGAA
GCAGGCTGGAGACGTGGAGGAGAACCCTGGACCTATGTCATCCATGATACTGACTCAGTTTAGACCGTTC
ATTGAAAGCATTTCAGGTATCACTGACCAATCGAATGACGTGTTTGAAGATGCAGCAAAAGCATTCTCTA
TGTTTACTCGCAGCGACGTCTACAAGGCGCTGGATGAAATACCTTTCTCTGATGATGCGATGCTTCCCAT
CCCTCCAACTATATATACTAAACCATCTCACGATTCATATTATTACATTGATGCTCTAAACCGTGTGCGT
CGCAAAACATATCAGGGCCCTGATGACGTGTACGTACCTAATTGTTCTATTGTTGAATTGCTGGAGCCAC
ATGAGACTCTGACATCTTATGGGCGTTTGTCTGAGGCCATCGAGAATCGTGCCAAGGATGGAGACAGCCA
AGCCAGAATCGCAACGACGTATGGTAGAATCGCTGAATCTCAAGCTCGACAGATTAAGGCTCCATTGGAG
AAGTTTGTGTTGGCACTACTAGTGTCCGAAGCGGGGGGGTCTTTATATGATCCAGTTCTGCAGAAGTATG
ATGAGATTCCAGATCTATCGCATAATTGCCCTTTATGGTGTTTTAGAGAAATCTGTCGTCATATATCTGG
TCCATTACCAGACCGAGCACCTTATCTTTACTTATCTGCAGGGGTTTTCTGGTTAATGTCACCACGAATG
ACGTCTGCAATCCCTCCGTTACTATCCGATCTTGTTAATTTAGCTATTTTACAACAGACTGCGGGTTTGG
ATCCATCATTAGTGAAATTGGGAGTGCAGATATGCCTTCATGCGGCAGCTAGCTCAAGTTATGCATGGTT
TATCTTAAAGACTAAGTCTATTTTTCCTCAAAACACGTTACATAGTATGTATGAATCTCTAGAAGGGGGG
TATTGTCCTAACCTTGAATGGTTAGAGCCTAGATCGGACTATAAATTCATGTACATGGGAGTCATGCCAT
TGTCCACTAAGTATGCTAGGTCGGCGCCGTCAAATGATAAGAAAGCGCGGGAACTTGGCGAGAAATATGG
ACTGAGCTCAGTCGTCAGTGAGCTTCGTAAACGGACAAAGACTTATGTTAAACATGACTTTGCTTCGGTA
AGGTACATTCGTGACGCTATGGCATGTACTAGCGGTATTTTCTTGGTAAGAACACCCACCGAAACGGTAT
TGCAAGAATATACTCAGAGTCCGGAGATTAAGGTTCCCATCCCCCAAAAAGATTGGACAGGCCCAGTAGG
TGAGATCAGAATTCTAAAAGACACAACAAGCTCCATCGCGCGCTACTTATATAGAACATGGTACTTAGCA
GCGGCAAGAATGGCGGCTCAACCACGTACGTGGGATCCATTGTTTCAGGCGATTATGAGATCTCAATACG
TGACAGCTAGGGGTGGATCTGGCGCAGCACTCCGCGAGTCTCTGTACGCAATTAATGTGTCGTTACCTGA
TTTTAAGGGCTTACCAGTGAAGGCAGCAACTAAGATATTTCAGGCGGCACAATTAGCGAACTTGCCGTTC
TCCCACACATCAGTGGCTATACTAGCTGACACTTCGATGGGATTGCGAAACCAGGTGCAGAGGCGGCCAC
GATCCATTATGCCCTTAAATGTGCCCCAACAGCAGGTTTCGGCGCCTCATACATTGACCGCGGATTACAT
CAATTACCACATGAACCTATCAACCACGTCTGGTAGCGCGGTCATTGAGAAAGTGATTCCCTTAGGTGTA
TACGCTTCGAGCCCTCCTAACCAATCGATTAACATTGACATATCTGCATGTGACGCAAGTATTACTTGGG
ATTTCTTTCTATCCGTGATTATGGCGGCTATACACGAAGGTGTCGCTAGTAGCTCCATTGGAAAACCGTT
TATGGGGGTTCCTGCATCCATTGTAAATGATGAGTCTGTCGTTGGAGTGAGAGCTGCTAGGCCGATATCG
GGAATGCAGAACATGATTCAGCATCTATCAAAACTGTATAAACGTGGATTTTCATACAGAGTGAACGACT
CTTTTTCTCCAGGTAACGACTTTACCCATATGACTACCACTTTCCCGTCAGGTTCAACAGCCACCTCTAC
TGAGCATACTGCTAATAATAGTACGATGATGGAAACTTTCCTGACAGTATGGGGACCCGAACATACTGAC
GACCCCGACGTCTTACGTCTAATGAAGTCTTTAACTATTCAAAGGAATTACGTGTGTCAAGGTGATGATG
GATTGATGATTATCGATGGGAATACTGCTGGTAAGGTGAACAGTGAAACTATTCAGAAGATGCTGGAGTT
AATCTCAAAATATGGTGAGGAATTTGGATGGAAATATGACATAGCGTACGATGGGACTGCCGAATACCTA
AAGCTGTATTTCATATTTGGCTGTCGAATTCCAAATCTTAGTCGTCATCCAATCGTGGGGAAAGAACGGG
CGAATTCTTCAGCAGAGGAGCCATGGCCAGCAATTCTAGACCAGATTATGGGTATCTTCTTTAATGGCGT
TCATGACGGGTTACAGTGGCAGCGGTGGATACGTTATTCATGGGCTCTATGCTGTGCTTTCTCACGTCAA
AGAACAATGATTGGTGAGAGCGTAGGTTACCTTCAATATCCTATGTGGTCTTTTGTCTACTGGGGATTAC
CACTGGTTAAAGTGTTCGGGTCAGACCCATGGATATTTTCTTGGTACATGCCTACTGGGGACCTGGGAAT
GTATAGTTGGATTAGCCTGATACGCCCTCTAATGACAAGATGGATGGTGGCTAATGGTTACGCAACTGAC
AGATGCTCACCCGTATTCGGGAACGCAGATTATCGCAGGTGTTTCAATGAAATTAAACTATATCAAGGGT
ATTATATGGCACAATTGCCTAGGAATCCTACGAAATCTGGACGAGCGGCCCCTCGGGAGGTAAGAGAACA
ATTCACTCAGGCATTATCCGATTATCTGATGCAAAATCCAGAGCTGAAGTCACGTGTGCTACGTGGTCGT
AGTGAGTGGGAGAAGTATGGAGCGGGGATAATTCACAATCCTCCATCATTATTCGATGTGCCCCATAAGT
GGTATCTGGGTGCGCAAGAGGCGGCAACCGCTACGAGAGAAGAGCTGGCAGAAATGGATGAGACATTAAT
GCGCGCTCGAAGGCACAGTTATTCAAGCTTTTCAAAGTTGTTGGAGGCATACCTGCTCGTGAAATGGCGA
ATGTGCGAGGCCCGCGAACCGTCGGTTGATTTGCGATTACCATTATGTGCGGGTATTGACCCACTAAACT
CAGATCCTTTTCTCAAGATGGTAAGCGTTGGGCCAATGCTCCAGAGTACGAGAAAGTACTTTGCTCAGAC
ACTATTCATGGCAAAGACGGTGTCGGGTCTCGACGTTAACGCGATTGACAGCGCGTTATTACGACTGCGA
ACATTGGGTGCTGATAAGAAAGCATTAACAGCGCAGTTATTAATGGTGGGGCTTCAGGAGTCAGAAGCTG
ACGCGTTGGCTGGGAAGATAATGCTACAAGATGTAAGTACTGTGCAATTAGCCAGAGTGGTCAACTTAGC
TGTGCCAGATACTTGGATGTCGTTGGACTTTGACTCTATGTTCAAACACCATGTTAAGTTGCTTCCCAAA
GATGGACGTCATCTAAATACTGATATTCCTCCTCGAATGGGATGGTTACGGGCCATTTTACGATTCTTAG
GTGCTGGAATGGTAATGACTGCGACTGGAGTTGCTGTCGACATATATCTGGAGGATATACACGGCGGTGG
TCGAGCACTTGGACAGAGATTCATGACTTGGATGCGACAGGAAGGACGGTCAGCGTGAGTCTACCATGGG
TCGTGGTGCGTCAACTCATCGGGTCGGCATGGCATCTCCACCTCCTCGCGGTCCGACCTGGGCATCCGAA
GGAGGACGTCGTCCACTCGGATGGCTAAGGGAGAGCTCAAAAAAAAGGATCCGGCTGCTAACAAAGCCCG
AAAGGAAGCTGAGTTGGCTGCTGCCACCGCTGAGCAATAACTAGCATAACCCCTTGGGGCCTCTAAACGG
GTCTTGAGGGGTTTTTTGCTGAAAGGAGGAACTATATCCGGATCGAGATCCTCTAGAGTCGACCTGCAGG
CATGCAAGCTTGTATTCTATAGTGTCACCTAAATCGTATGTGTATGATACATAAGGTTATGTATTAATTG
TAGCCGCGTTCTAACGACAATATGTACAAGCCTAATTGTGTAGCATCTGGCTTACTGAAGCAGACCCTAT
CATCTCTCTCGTAAACTGCCGTCAGAGTCGGTTTGGTTGGACGAACCTTCTGAGTTTCTGGTAACGCCGT
CCCGCACCCGGAAATGGTCAGCGAACCAATCAGCAGGGTCATCGCTAGCCAGATCCTCTACGCCGGACGC
ATCGTGGCCGGCATCACCGGCGCCACAGGTGCGGTTGCTGGCGCCTATATCGCCGACATCACCGATGGGG
AAGATCGGGCTCGCCACTTCGGGCTCATGAGCGCTTGTTTCGGCGTGGGTATGGTGGCAGGCCCCGTGGC
CGGGGGACTGTTGGGCGCCATCTCCTTGCACCATTCCTTGCGGCGGCGGTGCTCAACGGCCTCAACCTAC
TACTGGGCTGCTTCTTAATGCAGGAGTCGCATAAGGGAGAGCGTCGAATGGTGCACTCTCAGTACAATCT
GCTCTGATGCCGCATAGTTAAGCCAGCCCCGACACCCGCCAACACCCGCTGACGCGCCCTGACGGGCTTG
TCTGCTCCCGGCATCCGCTTACAGACAAGCTGTGACCGTCTCCGGGAGCTGCATGTGTCAGAGGTTTTCA
CCGTCATCACCGAAACGCGCGAGACGAAAGGGCCTCGTGATACGCCTATTTTTATAGGTTAATGTCATGA
TAATAATGGTTTCTTAGACGTCAGGTGGCACTTTTCGGGGAAATGTGCGCGGAACCCCTATTTGTTTATT
TTTCTAAATACATTCAAATATGTATCCGCTCATGAGACAATAACCCTGATAAATGCTTCAATAATATTGA
AAAAGGAAGAGTATGAGTATTCAACATTTCCGTGTCGCCCTTATTCCCTTTTTTGCGGCATTTTGCCTTC
CTGTTTTTGCTCACCCAGAAACGCTGGTGAAAGTAAAAGATGCTGAAGATCAGTTGGGTGCACGAGTGGG
TTACATCGAACTGGATCTCAACAGCGGTAAGATCCTTGAGAGTTTTCGCCCCGAAGAACGTTTTCCAATG
ATGAGCACTTTTAAAGTTCTGCTATGTGGCGCGGTATTATCCCGTATTGACGCCGGGCAAGAGCAACTCG
GTCGCCGCATACACTATTCTCAGAATGACTTGGTTGAGTACTCACCAGTCACAGAAAAGCATCTTACGGA
TGGCATGACAGTAAGAGAATTATGCAGTGCTGCCATAACCATGAGTGATAACACTGCGGCCAACTTACTT
CTGACAACGATCGGAGGACCGAAGGAGCTAACCGCTTTTTTGCACAACATGGGGGATCATGTAACTCGCC
TTGATCGTTGGGAACCGGAGCTGAATGAAGCCATACCAAACGACGAGCGTGACACCACGATGCCTGTAGC
AATGGCAACAACGTTGCGCAAACTATTAACTGGCGAACTACTTACTCTAGCTTCCCGGCAACAATTAATA
GACTGGATGGAGGCGGATAAAGTTGCAGGACCACTTCTGCGCTCGGCCCTTCCGGCTGGCTGGTTTATTG
CTGATAAATCTGGAGCCGGTGAGCGTGGGTCTCGCGGTATCATTGCAGCACTGGGGCCAGATGGTAAGCC
CTCCCGTATCGTAGTTATCTACACGACGGGGAGTCAGGCAACTATGGATGAACGAAATAGACAGATCGCT
GAGATAGGTGCCTCACTGATTAAGCATTGGTAACTGTCAGACCAAGTTTACTCATATATACTTTAGATTG
ATTTAAAACTTCATTTTTAATTTAAAAGGATCTAGGTGAAGATCCTTTTTGATAATCTCATGACCAAAAT
CCCTTAACGTGAGTTTTCGTTCCACTGAGCGTCAGACCCCGTAGAAAAGATCAAAGGATCTTCTTGAGAT
CCTTTTTTTCTGCGCGTAATCTGCTGCTTGCAAACAAAAAAACCACCGCTACCAGCGGTGGTTTGTTTGC
CGGATCAAGAGCTACCAACTCTTTTTCCGAAGGTAACTGGCTTCAGCAGAGCGCAGATACCAAATACTGT
TCTTCTAGTGTAGCCGTAGTTAGGCCACCACTTCAAGAACTCTGTAGCACCGCCTACATACCTCGCTCTG
CTAATCCTGTTACCAGTGGCTGCTGCCAGTGGCGATAAGTCGTGTCTTACCGGGTTGGACTCAAGACGAT
AGTTACCGGATAAGGCGCAGCGGTCGGGCTGAACGGGGGGTTCGTGCACACAGCCCAGCTTGGAGCGAAC
GACCTACACCGAACTGAGATACCTACAGCGTGAGCTATGAGAAAGCGCCACGCTTCCCGAAGGGAGAAAG
GCGGACAGGTATCCGGTAAGCGGCAGGGTCGGAACAGGAGAGCGCACGAGGGAGCTTCCAGGGGGAAACG
CCTGGTATCTTTATAGTCCTGTCGGGTTTCGCCACCTCTGACTTGAGCGTCGATTTTTGTGATGCTCGTC
AGGGGGGCGGAGCCTATGGAAAAACGCCAGCAACGCGGCCTTTTTACGGTTCCTGGCCTTTTGCTGGCCT
TTTGCTCACATGTTCTTTCCTGCGTTATCCCCTGATTCTGTGGATAACCGTATTACCGCCTTTGAGTGAG
CTGATACCGCTCGCCGCAGCCGAACGACCGAGCGCAGCGAGTCAGTGAGCGAGGAAGCGGAAGAGCGCCC
AATACGCAAACCGCCTCTCCCCGCGCGTTGGCCGATTCATTAATGCAGGGGGAT
